Addgene plasmid #87671: T7T3-PacI-elfn1_459to1199
Purpose: In situ probe for mouse Elfn1
Depositing lab: Oscar Marin. Depositing organization: King's College London. Publication: Optimization of interneuron function by direct coupling of cell migration and axonal targeting. Lim L, Pakan JMP, Selten MM, Marques-Smith A, Llorca A, Bae SE, Rochefort NL, Marin O. Nat Neurosci. 2018 Jun 18. pii: 10.1038/s41593-018-0162-9. doi: 10.1038/s41593-018-0162-9. PubMed 29915195.
Backbone
  Vector backbone: pT7T3D-PacI
  Vector type: Bacterial Expression
Growth in bacteria
  Bacterial resistance: Ampicillin, 100 μg/mL
  Growth temperature: 37°C
  Growth strain: DH5alpha
  Copy number: High Copy
Gene/Insert
  Gene/Insert name: Elfn1 (alt name: NM_175522.3)
  Species: M. musculus (mouse)
  Insert size (bp): 641
  Mutation: partial sequence, (459 to 1199bp off NM_175522.3)
  Entrez Gene: Elfn1 (a.k.a. AI197272, A930017N06Rik)
  Promoter: T7/T3
  Cloning method: Restriction Enzyme; 5′ cloning site EcoRI (not destroyed); 3′ cloning site NotI (not destroyed)
  Sequencing primers: 5′ T7p; 3′ T3p
Terms and licenses: Academic/Nonprofit Terms; Industry Terms: Not Available to Industry
How to cite: T7T3-PacI-elfn1_459to1199 was a gift from Oscar Marin (Addgene plasmid # 87671 ; http://n2t.net/addgene:87671 ; RRID:Addgene_87671)
