[The description below was written by a language model from this plasmid's Addgene catalogue record and pLannotate feature annotations shown in this document.]
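Description:
T7T3-PacI-elfn1_459to1199 is a small (about 3.7 kb) bacterial cloning and in vitro transcription plasmid built on the pT7T3D-PacI backbone, made to serve as a template for riboprobes against mouse Elfn1. It is maintained in E. coli at high copy through a ColE1/pUC-type origin and selected with ampicillin via the β-lactamase gene under its native promoter. An f1 phage origin is also present, which in principle permits single-stranded DNA rescue. Remnants of the pUC-style lac region (a lacI fragment, CAP site, lac promoter and operator, and a lacZα fragment) flank the cloning site. These are backbone leftovers rather than functional parts of the design.

The insert is a partial cDNA from mouse Elfn1, recorded as positions 459 to 1199 of the reference transcript and cloned between EcoRI and NotI sites, both of which are retained. The stated insert size of 641 bp does not quite match that coordinate span, and the annotated Elfn1-matching stretch is about 657 bp. The annotation tool labelled this stretch by similarity to the human ELFN1 protein, but the record gives the species as mouse. The fragment sits between a forward-facing T7 promoter and an opposing T3 promoter, so that transcription with one or the other phage RNA polymerase produces run-off RNA from either strand. Because the coding fragment lies in the same orientation as the T7 promoter, T3 transcription should give the antisense probe and T7 the sense control. The plasmid is intended for generating labelled probes to detect Elfn1 mRNA by in situ hybridization, and no protein expression is intended despite the "bacterial expression" vector classification.
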