Features (pLannotate 1.2.2; 12 found; start..end, strand, type, name):
      1..429     +  rep_origin     f1 ori (sequence partly withheld): f1 bacteriophage origin of replication; arrow indicates direction of (+) strand synthesis
    482..586     +  promoter       AmpR promoter: bla
    587..1447    +  CDS            AmpR: β-lactamase; bla; confers resistance to ampicillin, carbenicillin, and related antibiotics
   1618..2206    +  rep_origin     ori: high-copy-number ColE1/pMB1/pBR322/pUC origin of replication
   2389..2481    +  CDS            lacI (fragment): lac repressor; lacI; The lac repressor binds to the lac operator to inhibit transcription in E. coli. This inhibition can be relieved by adding lactose or isopropyl-β-D-thiogalactopyranoside (IPTG).
   2494..2515    +  protein_bind   CAP binding site: CAP binding activates transcription in the presence of cAMP. E. coli catabolite activator protein
   2530..2560    +  promoter       lac promoter: promoter for the E. coli lac operon
   2568..2584    +  protein_bind   lac operator: The lac repressor binds to the lac operator to inhibit transcription in E. coli. This inhibition can be relieved by adding lactose or isopropyl-β-D-thiogalactopyranoside (IPTG). lac repressor encoded by lacI
   2622..2640    +  promoter       T7 promoter: promoter for bacteriophage T7 RNA polymerase
   2822..3478    +  CDS            ELFN1 (fragment): ELFN1_HUMAN - Also known as PPP1R28. Experimental evidence at protein level: Swiss-Prot protein existence level 1. Postsynaptic protein that regulates circuit dynamics in the central nervous system by modulating the temporal dynamics of interneuron recruitment. Specifically present in excitatory synapses onto oriens-lacunosum molecular (OLM) interneurons and acts as a regulator of presynaptic release probability to direct the formation of highly facilitating pyramidal-OLM synapses (By similarity). Inhibits phosphatase activity of protein phosphatase 1 (PP1) complexes. From Homo sapiens (Human)
   3493..3511    -  promoter       T3 promoter: promoter for bacteriophage T3 RNA polymerase
   3521..3675    +  CDS            lacZα (fragment): LacZα fragment of β-galactosidase; lacZ fragment
>Addgene plasmid #87671 | T7T3-PacI-elfn1_459to1199 | addgene full sequence | sequence record 177048 | Addgene NGS Result
[124 nt withheld, positions 1-124]
C
[91 nt withheld, positions 126-216]
A
[49 nt withheld, positions 218-266]
CCTTTGACGTTGGAGTCCACGTTCTTT
[37 nt withheld, positions 294-330]
ACCCTATCTCGGTCTATTCTTTTGATTTATAAGGGATTTTGCCGATTTCGGCCTATTGGTTAAAAAATGA
GCTGATTTAACAAAAATTTAACGCGAATTTTAACAAAATATTAACGCTTACAATTTAGGTGGCACTTTTC
GGGGAAATGTGCGCGGAACCCCTATTTGTTTATTTTTCTAAATACATTCAAATATGTATCCGCTCATGAG
ACAATAACCCTGATAAATGCTTCAATAATATTGAAAAAGGAAGAGTATGAGTATTCAACATTTCCGTGTC
GCCCTTATTCCCTTTTTTGCGGCATTTTGCCTTCCTGTTTTTGCTCACCCAGAAACGCTGGTGAAAGTAA
AAGATGCTGAAGATCAGTTGGGTGCACGAGTGGGTTACATCGAACTGGATCTCAACAGCGGTAAGATCCT
TGAGAGTTTTCGCCCCGAAGAACGTTTTCCAATGATGAGCACTTTTAAAGTTCTGCTATGTGGCGCGGTA
TTATCCCGTATTGACGCCGGGCAAGAGCAACTCGGTCGCCGCATACACTATTCTCAGAATGACTTGGTTG
AGTACTCACCAGTCACAGAAAAGCATCTTACGGATGGCATGACAGTAAGAGAATTATGCAGTGCTGCCAT
AACCATGAGTGATAACACTGCGGCCAACTTACTTCTGACAACGATCGGAGGACCGAAGGAGCTAACCGCT
TTTTTGCACAACATGGGGGATCATGTAACTCGCCTTGATCGTTGGGAACCGGAGCTGAATGAAGCCATAC
CAAACGACGAGCGTGACACCACGATGCCTGTAGCAATGGCAACAACGTTGCGCAAACTATTAACTGGCGA
ACTACTTACTCTAGCTTCCCGGCAACAATTAATAGACTGGATGGAGGCGGATAAAGTTGCAGGACCACTT
CTGCGCTCGGCCCTTCCGGCTGGCTGGTTTATTGCTGATAAATCTGGAGCCGGTGAGCGTGGGTCTCGCG
GTATCATTGCAGCACTGGGGCCAGATGGTAAGCCCTCCCGTATCGTAGTTATCTACACGACGGGGAGTCA
GGCAACTATGGATGAACGAAATAGACAGATCGCTGAGATAGGTGCCTCACTGATTAAGCATTGGTAACTG
TCAGACCAAGTTTACTCATATATACTTTAGATTGATTTAAAACTTCATTTTTAATTTAAAAGGATCTAGG
TGAAGATCCTTTTTGATAATCTCATGACCAAAATCCCTTAACGTGAGTTTTCGTTCCACTGAGCGTCAGA
CCCCGTAGAAAAGATCAAAGGATCTTCTTGAGATCCTTTTTTTCTGCGCGTAATCTGCTGCTTGCAAACA
AAAAAACCACCGCTACCAGCGGTGGTTTGTTTGCCGGATCAAGAGCTACCAACTCTTTTTCCGAAGGTAA
CTGGCTTCAGCAGAGCGCAGATACCAAATACTGTTCTTCTAGTGTAGCCGTAGTTAGGCCACCACTTCAA
GAACTCTGTAGCACCGCCTACATACCTCGCTCTGCTAATCCTGTTACCAGTGGCTGCTGCCAGTGGCGAT
AAGTCGTGTCTTACCGGGTTGGACTCAAGACGATAGTTACCGGATAAGGCGCAGCGGTCGGGCTGAACGG
GGGGTTCGTGCACACAGCCCAGCTTGGAGCGAACGACCTACACCGAACTGAGATACCTACAGCGTGAGCT
ATGAGAAAGCGCCACGCTTCCCGAAGGGAGAAAGGCGGACAGGTATCCGGTAAGCGGCAGGGTCGGAACA
GGAGAGCGCACGAGGGAGCTTCCAGGGGGAAACGCCTGGTATCTTTATAGTCCTGTCGGGTTTCGCCACC
TCTGACTTGAGCGTCGATTTTTGTGATGCTCGTCAGGGGGGCGGAGCCTATGGAAAAACGCCAGCAACGC
GGCCTTTTTACGGTTCCTGGCCTTTTGCTGGCCTTTTGCTCACATGTTCTTTCCTGCGTTATCCCCTGAT
TCTGTGGATAACCGTATTACCGCCTTTGAGTGAGCTGATACCGCTCGCCGCAGCCGAACGACCGAGCGCA
GCGAGTCAGTGAGCGAGGAAGCGGAAGAGCGCCCAATACGCAAACCGCCTCTCCCCGCGCGTTGGCCGAT
TCATTAATGCAGCTGGCACGACAGGTTTCCCGACTGGAAAGCGGGCAGTGAGCGCAACGCAATTAATGTG
AGTTAGCTCACTCATTAGGCACCCCAGGCTTTACACTTTATGCTTCCGGCTCGTATGTTGTGTGGAATTG
TGAGCGGATAACAATTTCACACAGGAAACAGCTATGACATGATTACGAATTTAATACGACTCACTATAGG
GAATTTGGCCCTCGAGGCCAAGAATTCGGGAGTGTCCCAACATCGTCAACATAGATCWCTATAGGGAATT
TGGCCCTCGAGGCCAAGAATTCGGGAGTGTCCCAACATCGTCAACATAGATCTCTCCATGAATCGCATCC
AGCAGCTGGGCAGCGGCACCTTCGCAGGCCTGACCAAGCTCTCGGTGTGTGAGATCTACAGCAACCCTTT
CTACTGCTCCTGTGAGCTGCTGGGTTTCCTGCGCTGGCTGGCTGCCTTCACCAACGCCACACAGACCCAT
GACCGGGTGCAGTGTGAGTCTCCTCCTGTCTACGCAGGCTACTTCCTCCTGGGCCAGGGCCGCCACGGCC
ACCAACGTAGCATCCTTAGCAAGCTTCAGTCTGTGTGCACAGAGGGCTCCTACACTGCTGAGGTGCTTGG
CCCACCCCGTCCGGTGCCAGGCCGGTCACAGCCGGGACATTCGCCACCTCCGCCTCCACCAGAGCCTAGT
GACATGCCCTGCGCTGATGACGAGTGCTTCTCCGGAGATGGCACCACGCCGCTGGTGATCCTGACTACGC
TGGTCCCTCAGACAGAGGCCCGTCCCTCCATGAAGGTCAAGCAGCTGACCCAAAATTCGGCCACCATCAT
GGTGCAGCTGCCGAGCCCGTTCAACCGCATGTACACGCTGGAGCAGTACAATAACAGCAAATCGTTCACC
GTGTCCAAGCTGACCCAGCCTCAGGAGGAGATCCGCCTCACCAATCTTTACACACTCACCAACTACACAT
ACTGCGTGGTCTCTACCAGCTCCGGCACCCATCATAACCACACCTGCCTTACCATCTGCCTGCCGCGGCC
GCAAGCTTATTCCCTTTAGTGAGGGTTAATTTTAGCTTGGCACTGGCCGTCGTTTTACAACGTCGTGACT
GGGAAAACCCTGGCGTTACCCAACTTAATCGCCTTGCAGCACATCCCCCTTTCGCCAGCTGGCGTAATAG
CGAAGAGGCCCGCACCGATCGCCCTTCCCAACAGTTGCGCAGCCTGAATGGCGAATGGG
